Addgene plasmid #176067: pLV-Hygro-EF1A-Macro-Linker-eGFP
Purpose: EGFP fused to the C-terminus of a Macrodomain & a hygromycin resistance cassette
Depositing lab: Robert Sobol. Depositing organization: University of South Alabama, Mitchell Cancer Institute. Publication: Temporal dynamics of base excision/single-strand break repair protein complex assembly/disassembly are modulated by the PARP/NAD(+)/SIRT6 axis. Koczor CA, Saville KM, Andrews JF, Clark J, Fang Q, Li J, Al-Rahahleh RQ, Ibrahim M, McClellan S, Makarov MV, Migaud ME, Sobol RW. Cell Rep. 2021 Nov 2;37(5):109917. doi: 10.1016/j.celrep.2021.109917. PubMed 34731617.
Backbone
  Vector backbone: Lentivirus
  Total vector size (bp): 10268
  Vector type: Mammalian Expression, Lentiviral
  Selectable markers: Hygromycin
Growth in bacteria
  Bacterial resistance: Ampicillin, 100 μg/mL
  Growth temperature: 37°C
  Growth strain: NEB Stable
  Copy number: High Copy
Gene/Insert
  Gene/Insert name: Macro (alt name: Macrodomain)
  Species: H. sapiens (human)
  Insert size (bp): 561
  Promoter: EF1A
  Tag / fusion protein: EGFP (C terminal on insert)
  Cloning method: Restriction Enzyme; 5′ cloning site MIuI (not destroyed); 3′ cloning site XbaI (not destroyed)
  Sequencing primers: 5′ N/A
Terms and licenses: Academic/Nonprofit Terms; Industry Terms: Not Available to Industry
How to cite: pLV-Hygro-EF1A-Macro-Linker-eGFP was a gift from Robert Sobol (Addgene plasmid # 176067 ; http://n2t.net/addgene:176067 ; RRID:Addgene_176067)
