[The description below was written by a language model from this plasmid's Addgene catalogue record and pLannotate feature annotations shown in this document.]
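Description:
pLV-Hygro-EF1A-Macro-Linker-eGFP is a 10,268 bp third-generation-style, self-inactivating HIV-1 lentiviral transfer plasmid for stable expression of a fluorescent macrodomain fusion in mammalian cells. In bacteria it is maintained through a high-copy ColE1/pUC origin and selected with ampicillin (AmpR/bla). The backbone also carries an f1 origin, an SV40 origin and poly(A) signal, and remnants of a lac/lacZα cloning region with T7 and T3 promoters. Viral genomic RNA is transcribed from an RSV promoter fused to a truncated 5' LTR. It contains the Ψ packaging signal with a gag fragment, the RRE for Rev-dependent nuclear export and the cPPT/CTS. It ends in a ΔU3 3' LTR, which leaves the integrated provirus without LTR promoter activity.

The payload is driven by the human EF1A promoter with its intron A. It encodes a human macrodomain, recorded as a 561 bp insert and annotated as a fragment of MACROH2A1 (macroH2A1/H2AFY), joined through a linker to EGFP at its C-terminus. The promoter and the fusion coding sequence are flanked by Gateway attB4, attB1 and attB2 sites, indicating modular recombination assembly, although the record lists restriction cloning between MluI and XbaI sites. A WPRE downstream of the fusion enhances transcript processing and expression. A separate mouse PGK promoter drives hph, conferring hygromycin resistance for selecting transduced cells.

The record does not spell out the application beyond the fusion itself. The associated publication concerns assembly and disassembly dynamics of base excision/single-strand break repair complexes under PARP/NAD+/SIRT6 control, which suggests use as a live-cell fluorescent probe. Macrodomains generally bind ADP-ribose species, which fits such a role.
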