Features (pLannotate 1.2.2; 33 found; start..end, strand, type, name):
      3..229     +  promoter       RSV promoter: Rous sarcoma virus enhancer/promoter
    230..410     +  LTR            5' LTR (truncated): truncated 5' long terminal repeat (LTR) from HIV-1
    457..582     +  misc_feature   HIV-1 Ψ: packaging signal of human immunodeficiency virus type 1
    566..929     +  CDS            HIV-1 gag (fragment): gag protein from human immunodeficiency virus 1; gag
   1075..1308    +  misc_feature   RRE: The Rev response element (RRE) of HIV-1 allows for Rev-dependent mRNA export from the nucleus to the cytoplasm.
   1685..1785    +  CDS            Rev (fragment): human immunodeficiency virus 1 (HIV-1) Rev protein; rev; enhances nuclear export of unspliced and incompletely spliced viral mRNAs
   1803..1920    +  misc_feature   cPPT/CTS: central polypurine tract and central termination sequence of HIV-1
   1938..1958    +  protein_bind   attB4: mutant version of attB; core recombination site for the Gateway® BP reaction BP Clonase™
   1978..2189    +  promoter       EF-1α core promoter: core promoter for human elongation factor EF-1α
   2190..2299    +  intron         EF-1α intron A (fragment): intron upstream of the start codon of human EF-1α
   2925..3128    +  intron         EF-1α intron A: truncated intron upstream of the start codon of human EF-1α
   3137..3161    +  protein_bind   attB1: mutant version of attB; recombination site for the Gateway® BP reaction BP Clonase™
   3162..3740    +  CDS            MACROH2A1 (fragment): H2AY_HUMAN - Also known as H2AFY From Homo sapiens (Human).
   3789..4508    +  CDS            EGFP: the original enhanced GFP (Yang et al., 1996) mammalian codon-optimized
   4515..4539    -  protein_bind   attB2: mutant version of attB; recombination site for the Gateway® BP reaction BP Clonase™
   4557..5145    +  misc_feature   WPRE: woodchuck hepatitis virus posttranscriptional regulatory element
   5176..5675    +  promoter       PGK promoter: mouse phosphoglycerate kinase 1 promoter
   5692..6714    +  CDS            hph: KHYB_ECOLX - Experimental evidence at protein level: Swiss-Prot protein existence level 1. The aminoglycoside phosphotransferases achieve inactivation of their antibiotic substrates by phosphorylation. Only phosphorylates hygromycin and closely related compounds such as demethyl analogs and destomycin. From Escherichia coli.
   6710..6787    +  CDS            nef (fragment): NEF_HV1Z2 - Experimental evidence at protein level: Swiss-Prot protein existence level 1. Extracellular Nef protein targets CD4(+) T-lymphocytes for apoptosis by interacting with CXCR4 surface receptors. From Human immunodeficiency virus type 1 group M subtype D (isolate Z2/CDC-Z34) (HIV-1).
   6789..7022    +  LTR            3' LTR (ΔU3): self-inactivating 3' long terminal repeat (LTR) from HIV-1
   7094..7215    +  polyA_signal   SV40 poly(A) signal: SV40 polyadenylation signal
   7255..7390    +  rep_origin     SV40 ori: SV40 origin of replication
   7411..7429    -  promoter       T7 promoter: promoter for bacteriophage T7 RNA polymerase
   7437..7592    +  CDS            lacZα (fragment): LacZα fragment of β-galactosidase; lacZ fragment
   7597..8025    +  rep_origin     f1 ori (sequence partly withheld): f1 bacteriophage origin of replication; arrow indicates direction of (+) strand synthesis
   8078..8182    +  promoter       AmpR promoter: bla
   8183..9043    +  CDS            AmpR: β-lactamase; bla; confers resistance to ampicillin, carbenicillin, and related antibiotics
   9214..9802    +  rep_origin     ori: high-copy-number ColE1/pMB1/pBR322/pUC origin of replication
   9985..10077   +  CDS            lacI (fragment): lac repressor; lacI; The lac repressor binds to the lac operator to inhibit transcription in E. coli. This inhibition can be relieved by adding lactose or isopropyl-β-D-thiogalactopyranoside (IPTG).
  10090..10111   +  protein_bind   CAP binding site: CAP binding activates transcription in the presence of cAMP. E. coli catabolite activator protein
  10126..10156   +  promoter       lac promoter: promoter for the E. coli lac operon
  10164..10180   +  protein_bind   lac operator: The lac repressor binds to the lac operator to inhibit transcription in E. coli. This inhibition can be relieved by adding lactose or isopropyl-β-D-thiogalactopyranoside (IPTG). lac repressor encoded by lacI
  10225..10243   +  promoter       T3 promoter: promoter for bacteriophage T3 RNA polymerase
>Addgene plasmid #176067 | pLV-Hygro-EF1A-Macro-Linker-eGFP | addgene full sequence | sequence record 352739 | Addgene NGS Result
AATGTAGTCTTATGCAATACTCTTGTAGTCTTGCAACATGGTAACGATGAGTTAGCAACATGCCTTACAA
GGAGAGAAAAAGCACCGTGCATGCCGATTGGTGGAAGTAAGGTGGTACGATCGTGCCTTATTAGGAAGGC
AACAGACGGGTCTGACATGGATTGGACGAACCACTGAATTGCCGCATTGCAGAGATATTGTATTTAAGTG
CCTAGCTCGATACATAAACGGGTCTCTCTGGTTAGACCAGATCTGAGCCTGGGAGCTCTCTGGCTAACTA
GGGAACCCACTGCTTAAGCCTCAATAAAGCTTGCCTTGAGTGCTTCAAGTAGTGTGTGCCCGTCTGTTGT
GTGACTCTGGTAACTAGAGATCCCTCAGACCCTTTTAGTCAGTGTGGAAAATCTCTAGCAGTGGCGCCCG
AACAGGGACTTGAAAGCGAAAGGGAAACCAGAGGAGCTCTCTCGACGCAGGACTCGGCTTGCTGAAGCGC
GCACGGCAAGAGGCGAGGGGCGGCGACTGGTGAGTACGCCAAAAATTTTGACTAGCGGAGGCTAGAAGGA
GAGAGATGGGTGCGAGAGCGTCAGTATTAAGCGGGGGAGAATTAGATCGCGATGGGAAAAAATTCGGTTA
AGGCCAGGGGGAAAGAAAAAATATAAATTAAAACATATAGTATGGGCAAGCAGGGAGCTAGAACGATTCG
CAGTTAATCCTGGCCTGTTAGAAACATCAGAAGGCTGTAGACAAATACTGGGACAGCTACAACCATCCCT
TCAGACAGGATCAGAAGAACTTAGATCATTATATAATACAGTAGCAACCCTCTATTGTGTGCATCAAAGG
ATAGAGATAAAAGACACCAAGGAAGCTTTAGACAAGATAGAGGAAGAGCAAAACAAAAGTAAGACCACCG
CACAGCAAGCGGCCGCTGATCTTCAGACCTGGAGGAGGAGATATGAGGGACAATTGGAGAAGTGAATTAT
ATAAATATAAAGTAGTAAAAATTGAACCATTAGGAGTAGCACCCACCAAGGCAAAGAGAAGAGTGGTGCA
GAGAGAAAAAAGAGCAGTGGGAATAGGAGCTTTGTTCCTTGGGTTCTTGGGAGCAGCAGGAAGCACTATG
GGCGCAGCGTCAATGACGCTGACGGTACAGGCCAGACAATTATTGTCTGGTATAGTGCAGCAGCAGAACA
ATTTGCTGAGGGCTATTGAGGCGCAACAGCATCTGTTGCAACTCACAGTCTGGGGCATCAAGCAGCTCCA
GGCAAGAATCCTGGCTGTGGAAAGATACCTAAAGGATCAACAGCTCCTGGGGATTTGGGGTTGCTCTGGA
AAACTCATTTGCACCACTGCTGTGCCTTGGAATGCTAGTTGGAGTAATAAATCTCTGGAACAGATTTGGA
ATCACACGACCTGGATGGAGTGGGACAGAGAAATTAACAATTACACAAGCTTAATACACTCCTTAATTGA
AGAATCGCAAAACCAGCAAGAAAAGAATGAACAAGAATTATTGGAATTAGATAAATGGGCAAGTTTGTGG
AATTGGTTTAACATAACAAATTGGCTGTGGTATATAAAATTATTCATAATGATAGTAGGAGGCTTGGTAG
GTTTAAGAATAGTTTTTGCTGTACTTTCTATAGTGAATAGAGTTAGGCAGGGATATTCACCATTATCGTT
TCAGACCCACCTCCCAACCCCGAGGGGACCCGACAGGCCCGAAGGAATAGAAGAAGAAGGTGGAGAGAGA
GACAGAGACAGATCCATTCGATTAGTGAACGGATCTCGACGGTATCGCTAGCTTTTAAAAGAAAAGGGGG
GATTGGGGGGTACAGTGCAGGGGAAAGAATAGTAGACATAATAGCAACAGACATACAAACTAAAGAATTA
CAAAAACAAATTACAAAAATTCAAAATTTTACTAGTGATTATCGGATCAACTTTGTATAGAAAAGTTGGG
CTCCGGTGCCCGTCAGTGGGCAGAGCGCACATCGCCCACAGTCCCCGAGAAGTTGGGGGGAGGGGTCGGC
AATTGAACCGGTGCCTAGAGAAGGTGGCGCGGGGTAAACTGGGAAAGTGATGTCGTGTACTGGCTCCGCC
TTTTTCCCGAGGGTGGGGGAGAACCGTATATAAGTGCAGTAGTCGCCGTGAACGTTCTTTTTCGCAACGG
GTTTGCCGCCAGAACACAGGTAAGTGCCGTGTGTGGTTCCCGCGGGCCTGGCCTCTTTACGGGTTATGGC
CCTTGCGTGCCTTGAATTACTTCCACCTGGCTGCAGTACGTGATTCTTGATCCCGAGCTTCGGGTTGGAA
GTGGGTGGGAGAGTTCGAGGCCTTGCGCTTAAGGAGCCCCTTCGCCTCGTGCTTGAGTTGAGGCCTGGCC
TGGGCGCTGGGGCCGCCGCGTGCGAATCTGGTGGCACCTTCGCGCCTGTCTCGCTGCTTTCGATAAGTCT
CTAGCCATTTAAAATTTTTGATGACCTGCTGCGACGCTTTTTTTCTGGCAAGATAGTCTTGTAAATGCGG
GCCAAGATCTGCACACTGGTATTTCGGTTTTTGGGGCCGCGGGCGGCGACGGGGCCCGTGCGTCCCAGCG
CACATGTTCGGCGAGGCGGGGCCTGCGAGCGCGGCCACCGAGAATCGGACGGGGGTAGTCTCAAGCTGGC
CGGCCTGCTCTGGTGCCTGGTCTCGCGCCGCCGTGTATCGCCCCGCCCTGGGCGGCAAGGCTGGCCCGGT
CGGCACCAGTTGCGTGAGCGGAAAGATGGCCGCTTCCCGGCCCTGCTGCAGGGAGCTCAAAATGGAGGAC
GCGGCGCTCGGGAGAGCGGGCGGGTGAGTCACCCACACAAAGGAAAAGGGCCTTTCCGTCCTCAGCCGTC
GCTTCATGTGACTCCACGGAGTACCGGGCGCCGTCCAGGCACCTCGATTAGTTCTCGAGCTTTTGGAGTA
CGTCGTCTTTAGGTTGGGGGGAGGGGTTTTATGCGATGGAGTTTCCCCACACTGAGTGGGTGGAGACTGA
AGTTAGGCCAGCTTGGCACTTGATGTAATTCTCCTTGGAATTTGCCCTTTTTGAGTTTGGATCTTGGTTC
ATTCTCAAGCCTCAGACAGTGGTTCAAAGTTTTTTTCTTCCATTTCAGGTGTCGTGACAAGTTTGTACAA
AAAAGCAGGCTGCCACCACGCGTGCCACCATGACAGTCCTCTCCACCAAGAGCCTCTTCCTTGGCCAGAA
GTTGCAAGTTGTACAGGCTGACATTGCCTCGATCGACAGTGATGCTGTCGTTCACCCGACAAACACTGAC
TTCTACATCGGTGGTGAAGTAGGAAACACGCTGGAGAAGAAAGGTGGCAAGGAGTTTGTGGAAGCTGTCC
TGGAACTCCGGAAAAAGAACGGGCCCTTGGAAGTAGCTGGAGCTGCTGTCAGCGCAGGCCATGGCCTGCC
TGCCAAGTTTGTGATCCACTGTAATAGTCCAGTTTGGGGTGCAGACAAGTGTGAAGAACTTCTGGAAAAG
ACAGTGAAAAACTGCTTGGCCCTGGCTGATGATAAGAAGCTGAAATCCATTGCATTTCCATCCATCGGCA
GCGGCAGGAACGGTTTTCCAAAGCAGACAGCAGCTCAGCTGATTCTGAAGGCCATCTCCAGTTACTTCGT
GTCTACAATGTCCTCTTCCATCAAAACGGTGTACTTCGTGCTTTTTGACAGCGAGAGTATAGGCATCTAT
GTGCAGGAAATGGCCAAGCTGGACGCCAACTCTGGTGGCGGAGGCTCGGGCGGAGGTGGATCCGGTGGCG
GCGGATCAATGGTGAGCAAGGGCGAGGAGCTGTTCACCGGGGTGGTGCCCATCCTGGTCGAGCTGGACGG
CGACGTAAACGGCCACAAGTTCAGCGTGTCCGGCGAGGGCGAGGGCGATGCCACCTACGGCAAGCTGACC
CTGAAGTTCATCTGCACCACCGGCAAGCTGCCCGTGCCCTGGCCCACCCTCGTGACCACCCTGACCTACG
GCGTGCAGTGCTTCAGCCGCTACCCCGACCACATGAAGCAGCACGACTTCTTCAAGTCCGCCATGCCCGA
AGGCTACGTCCAGGAGCGCACCATCTTCTTCAAGGACGACGGCAACTACAAGACCCGCGCCGAGGTGAAG
TTCGAGGGCGACACCCTGGTGAACCGCATCGAGCTGAAGGGCATCGACTTCAAGGAGGACGGCAACATCC
TGGGGCACAAGCTGGAGTACAACTACAACAGCCACAACGTCTATATCATGGCCGACAAGCAGAAGAACGG
CATCAAGGTGAACTTCAAGATCCGCCACAACATCGAGGACGGCAGCGTGCAGCTCGCCGACCACTACCAG
CAGAACACCCCCATCGGCGACGGCCCCGTGCTGCTGCCCGACAACCACTACCTGAGCACCCAGTCCGCCC
TGAGCAAAGACCCCAACGAGAAGCGCGATCACATGGTCCTGCTGGAGTTCGTGACCGCCGCCGGGATCAC
TCTCGGCATGGACGAGCTGTACAAGTAATCTAGAACCCAGCTTTCTTGTACAAAGTGGTGATAATCGAAT
TCCGATAATCAACCTCTGGATTACAAAATTTGTGAAAGATTGACTGGTATTCTTAACTATGTTGCTCCTT
TTACGCTATGTGGATACGCTGCTTTAATGCCTTTGTATCATGCTATTGCTTCCCGTATGGCTTTCATTTT
CTCCTCCTTGTATAAATCCTGGTTGCTGTCTCTTTATGAGGAGTTGTGGCCCGTTGTCAGGCAACGTGGC
GTGGTGTGCACTGTGTTTGCTGACGCAACCCCCACTGGTTGGGGCATTGCCACCACCTGTCAGCTCCTTT
CCGGGACTTTCGCTTTCCCCCTCCCTATTGCCACGGCGGAACTCATCGCCGCCTGCCTTGCCCGCTGCTG
GACAGGGGCTCGGCTGTTGGGCACTGACAATTCCGTGGTGTTGTCGGGGAAGCTGACGTCCTTTCCATGG
CTGCTCGCCTGTGTTGCCACCTGGATTCTGCGCGGGACGTCCTTCTGCTACGTCCCTTCGGCCCTCAATC
CAGCGGACCTTCCTTCCCGCGGCCTGCTGCCGGCTCTGCGGCCTCTTCCGCGTCTTCGCCTTCGCCCTCA
GACGAGTCGGATCTCCCTTTGGGCCGCCTCCCCGCATCGGGAATTCCCGCGGTTCGAATTCTACCGGGTA
GGGGAGGCGCTTTTCCCAAGGCAGTCTGGAGCATGCGCTTTAGCAGCCCCGCTGGGCACTTGGCGCTACA
CAAGTGGCCTCTGGCCTCGCACACATTCCACATCCACCGGTAGGCGCCAACCGGCTCCGTTCTTTGGTGG
CCCCTTCGCGCCACCTTCTACTCCTCCCCTAGTCAGGAAGTTCCCCCCCGCCCCGCAGCTCGCGTCGTGC
AGGACGTGACAAATGGAAGTAGCACGTCTCACTAGTCTCGTGCAGATGGACAGCACCGCTGAGCAATGGA
AGCGGGTAGGCCTTTGGGGCAGCGGCCAATAGCAGCTTTGCTCCTTCGCTTTCTGGGCTCAGAGGCTGGG
AAGGGGTGGGTCCGGGGGCGGGCTCAGGGGCGGGCTCAGGGGCGGGGCGGGCGCCCGAAGGTCCTCCGGA
GGCCCGGCATTCTGCACGCTTCAAAAGCGCACGTCTGCCGCGCTGTTCTCCTCTTCCTCATCTCCGGGCC
TTTCGACCTCACGTGGCCACCATGAAAAAGCCTGAACTCACCGCGACGTCTGTCGAGAAGTTTCTGATCG
AAAAGTTCGACAGCGTCTCCGACCTGATGCAGCTCTCGGAGGGCGAAGAATCTCGTGCTTTCAGCTTCGA
TGTAGGAGGGCGTGGATATGTCCTGCGGGTAAATAGCTGCGCCGATGGTTTCTACAAAGATCGTTATGTT
TATCGGCACTTTGCATCGGCCGCGCTCCCGATTCCGGAAGTGCTTGACATTGGGGAATTTAGCGAGAGCC
TGACCTATTGCATCTCCCGCCGTGCACAGGGTGTCACGTTGCAAGACCTGCCTGAAACCGAACTGCCCGC
TGTTCTGCAGCCGGTCGCGGAGGCCATGGATGCGATCGCTGCGGCCGATCTTAGCCAGACGAGCGGGTTC
GGCCCATTCGGACCGCAAGGAATCGGTCAATACACTACATGGCGTGATTTCATATGCGCGATTGCTGATC
CCCATGTGTATCACTGGCAAACTGTGATGGACGACACCGTCAGTGCGTCCGTCGCGCAGGCTCTCGATGA
GCTGATGCTTTGGGCCGAGGACTGCCCCGAAGTCCGGCACCTCGTGCACGCGGATTTCGGCTCCAACAAT
GTCCTGACGGACAATGGCCGCATAACAGCGGTCATTGACTGGAGCGAGGCGATGTTCGGGGATTCCCAAT
ACGAGGTCGCCAACATCTTCTTCTGGAGGCCGTGGTTGGCTTGTATGGAGCAGCAGACGCGCTACTTCGA
GCGGAGGCATCCGGAGCTTGCAGGATCGCCGCGGCTCCGGGCGTATATGCTCCGCATTGGTCTTGACCAA
CTCTATCAGAGCTTGGTTGACGGCAATTTCGATGATGCAGCTTGGGCGCAGGGTCGATGCGACGCAATCG
TCCGATCCGGAGCCGGGACTGTCGGGCGTACACAAATCGCCCGCAGAAGCGCGGCCGTCTGGACCGATGG
CTGTGTAGAAGTACTCGCCGATAGTGGAAACCGACGCCCCAGCACTCGTCCGAGGGCAAAGGAATAGGGT
ACCTTTAAGACCAATGACTTACAAGGCAGCTGTAGATCTTAGCCACTTTTTAAAAGAAAAGGGGGGACTG
GAAGGGCTAATTCACTCCCAACGAAGACAAGATCTGCTTTTTGCTTGTACTGGGTCTCTCTGGTTAGACC
AGATCTGAGCCTGGGAGCTCTCTGGCTAACTAGGGAACCCACTGCTTAAGCCTCAATAAAGCTTGCCTTG
AGTGCTTCAAGTAGTGTGTGCCCGTCTGTTGTGTGACTCTGGTAACTAGAGATCCCTCAGACCCTTTTAG
TCAGTGTGGAAAATCTCTAGCAGTAGTAGTTCATGTCATCTTATTATTCAGTATTTATAACTTGCAAAGA
AATGAATATCAGAGAGTGAGAGGAACTTGTTTATTGCAGCTTATAATGGTTACAAATAAAGCAATAGCAT
CACAAATTTCACAAATAAAGCATTTTTTTCACTGCATTCTAGTTGTGGTTTGTCCAAACTCATCAATGTA
TCTTATCATGTCTGGCTCTAGCTATCCCGCCCCTAACTCCGCCCATCCCGCCCCTAACTCCGCCCAGTTC
CGCCCATTCTCCGCCCCATGGCTGACTAATTTTTTTTATTTATGCAGAGGCCGAGGCCGCCTCGGCCTCT
GAGCTATTCCAGAAGTAGTGAGGAGGCTTTTTTGGAGGCCTAGGGACGTACCCAATTCGCCCTATAGTGA
GTCGTATTACGCGCGCTCACTGGCCGTCGTTTTACAACGTCGTGACTGGGAAAACCCTGGCGTTACCCAA
CTTAATCGCCTTGCAGCACATCCCCCTTTCGCCAGCTGGCGTAATAGCGAAGAGGCCCGCACCGATCGCC
CTTCCCAACAGTTGCGCAGCCTGAATGGCGAATGGG
[124 nt withheld, positions 7597-7720]
C
[91 nt withheld, positions 7722-7812]
A
[49 nt withheld, positions 7814-7862]
CCTTTGACGTTGGAGTCCACGTTCTTT
[37 nt withheld, positions 7890-7926]
ACCCTATCTCGGTCTATTCTTTTGATTTATAAGGGATTTTGCCGATTTCGGCCTATTGGTTAAAAAATGA
GCTGATTTAACAAAAATTTAACGCGAATTTTAACAAAATATTAACGCTTACAATTTAGGTGGCACTTTTC
GGGGAAATGTGCGCGGAACCCCTATTTGTTTATTTTTCTAAATACATTCAAATATGTATCCGCTCATGAG
ACAATAACCCTGATAAATGCTTCAATAATATTGAAAAAGGAAGAGTATGAGTATTCAACATTTCCGTGTC
GCCCTTATTCCCTTTTTTGCGGCATTTTGCCTTCCTGTTTTTGCTCACCCAGAAACGCTGGTGAAAGTAA
AAGATGCTGAAGATCAGTTGGGTGCACGAGTGGGTTACATCGAACTGGATCTCAACAGCGGTAAGATCCT
TGAGAGTTTTCGCCCCGAAGAACGTTTTCCAATGATGAGCACTTTTAAAGTTCTGCTATGTGGCGCGGTA
TTATCCCGTATTGACGCCGGGCAAGAGCAACTCGGTCGCCGCATACACTATTCTCAGAATGACTTGGTTG
AGTACTCACCAGTCACAGAAAAGCATCTTACGGATGGCATGACAGTAAGAGAATTATGCAGTGCTGCCAT
AACCATGAGTGATAACACTGCGGCCAACTTACTTCTGACAACGATCGGAGGACCGAAGGAGCTAACCGCT
TTTTTGCACAACATGGGGGATCATGTAACTCGCCTTGATCGTTGGGAACCGGAGCTGAATGAAGCCATAC
CAAACGACGAGCGTGACACCACGATGCCTGTAGCAATGGCAACAACGTTGCGCAAACTATTAACTGGCGA
ACTACTTACTCTAGCTTCCCGGCAACAATTAATAGACTGGATGGAGGCGGATAAAGTTGCAGGACCACTT
CTGCGCTCGGCCCTTCCGGCTGGCTGGTTTATTGCTGATAAATCTGGAGCCGGTGAGCGTGGGTCTCGCG
GTATCATTGCAGCACTGGGGCCAGATGGTAAGCCCTCCCGTATCGTAGTTATCTACACGACGGGGAGTCA
GGCAACTATGGATGAACGAAATAGACAGATCGCTGAGATAGGTGCCTCACTGATTAAGCATTGGTAACTG
TCAGACCAAGTTTACTCATATATACTTTAGATTGATTTAAAACTTCATTTTTAATTTAAAAGGATCTAGG
TGAAGATCCTTTTTGATAATCTCATGACCAAAATCCCTTAACGTGAGTTTTCGTTCCACTGAGCGTCAGA
CCCCGTAGAAAAGATCAAAGGATCTTCTTGAGATCCTTTTTTTCTGCGCGTAATCTGCTGCTTGCAAACA
AAAAAACCACCGCTACCAGCGGTGGTTTGTTTGCCGGATCAAGAGCTACCAACTCTTTTTCCGAAGGTAA
CTGGCTTCAGCAGAGCGCAGATACCAAATACTGTTCTTCTAGTGTAGCCGTAGTTAGGCCACCACTTCAA
GAACTCTGTAGCACCGCCTACATACCTCGCTCTGCTAATCCTGTTACCAGTGGCTGCTGCCAGTGGCGAT
AAGTCGTGTCTTACCGGGTTGGACTCAAGACGATAGTTACCGGATAAGGCGCAGCGGTCGGGCTGAACGG
GGGGTTCGTGCACACAGCCCAGCTTGGAGCGAACGACCTACACCGAACTGAGATACCTACAGCGTGAGCT
ATGAGAAAGCGCCACGCTTCCCGAAGAGAGAAAGGCGGACAGGTATCCGGTAAGCGGCAGGGTCGGAACA
GGAGAGCGCACGAGGGAGCTTCCAGGGGGAAACGCCTGGTATCTTTATAGTCCTGTCGGGTTTCGCCACC
TCTGACTTGAGCGTCGATTTTTGTGATGCTCGTCAGGGGGGCGGAGCCTATGGAAAAACGCCAGCAACGC
GGCCTTTTTACGGTTCCTGGCCTTTTGCTGGCCTTTTGCTCACATGTTCTTTCCTGCGTTATCCCCTGAT
TCTGTGGATAACCGTATTACCGCCTTTGAGTGAGCTGATACCGCTCGCCGCAGCCGAACGACCGAGCGCA
GCGAGTCAGTGAGCGAGGAAGCGGAAGAGCGCCCAATACGCAAACCGCCTCTCCCCGCGCGTTGGCCGAT
TCATTAATGCAGCTGGCACGACAGGTTTCCCGACTGGAAAGCGGGCAGTGAGCGCAACGCAATTAATGTG
AGTTAGCTCACTCATTAGGCACCCCAGGCTTTACACTTTATGCTTCCGGCTCGTATGTTGTGTGGAATTG
TGAGCGGATAACAATTTCACACAGGAAACAGCTATGACCATGATTACGCCAAGCGCGCAATTAACCCTCA
CTAAAGGGAACAAAAGCTGGAGCTGCAAGCTT
